Addgene plasmid #194182: pCMV6-MPP8-delta442-860-10xHis
Purpose: Expresses MPP8-delta442-860_10xHis
Depositing lab: Ralf Brandes & Matthias Leisegang. Depositing organization: Goethe-Universitaet Frankfurt am Main. Publication: HIF1alpha-AS1 is a DNA:DNA:RNA triplex-forming lncRNA interacting with the HUSH complex. Leisegang MS, Bains JK, Seredinski S, Oo JA, Krause NM, Kuo CC, Gunther S, Senturk Cetin N, Warwick T, Cao C, Boos F, Izquierdo Ponce J, Haydar S, Bednarz R, Valasarajan C, Fuhrmann DC, Preussner J, Looso M, Pullamsetti SS, Schulz MH, Jonker HRA, Richter C, Rezende F, Gilsbach R, Pfluger-Muller B, Wittig I, Grummt I, Ribarska T, Costa IG, Schwalbe H, Brandes RP. Nat Commun. 2022 Nov 2;13(1):6563. doi: 10.1038/s41467-022-34252-2. PubMed 36323673.
Backbone
  Vector backbone: pCMV6
  Vector type: Mammalian Expression
Growth in bacteria
  Bacterial resistance: Kanamycin, 50 μg/mL
  Growth temperature: 37°C
  Growth strain: DH5alpha
  Copy number: High Copy
Gene/Insert
  Gene/Insert name: MPHOSPH8 (alt name: M-Phase Phosphoprotein, Mpp8)
  Species: H. sapiens (human)
  Mutation: MPP8-delta442-860
  Entrez Gene: MPHOSPH8 (a.k.a. HSMPP8, TWA3, mpp8)
  Promoter: CMV
  Tag / fusion protein: 10xHis (N terminal on insert)
  Cloning method: Restriction Enzyme; 5′ cloning site Unknown (unknown if destroyed)
Terms and licenses: Academic/Nonprofit Terms; Industry Terms: Not Available to Industry
How to cite: pCMV6-MPP8-delta442-860-10xHis was a gift from Ralf Brandes & Matthias Leisegang (Addgene plasmid # 194182 ; http://n2t.net/addgene:194182 ; RRID:Addgene_194182)
