[The description below was written by a language model from this plasmid's Addgene catalogue record and pLannotate feature annotations shown in this document.]
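Description:
pCMV6-MPP8-delta442-860-10xHis is a mammalian expression plasmid built on the pCMV6 backbone that encodes a C-terminally truncated form of human MPHOSPH8 (MPP8). The deletion removes residues 442–860, and the annotated coding fragment of about 1.3 kb is consistent with retention of roughly the first 441 amino acids. MPP8 is a heterochromatin protein that binds H3K9-methylated histone H3 and recruits the HUSH silencing complex to H3K9me3-rich loci. The catalogue entry lists a 10xHis tag as N-terminal on the insert, although the plasmid name places it last. The feature table does not annotate the tag separately, so its position cannot be confirmed from the annotations.

Expression is driven by the human CMV immediate early enhancer and promoter and terminated by the human growth hormone polyadenylation signal. A T7 promoter sits between the CMV promoter and the open reading frame, which could in principle support in vitro transcription. The plasmid replicates at high copy in E. coli through a ColE1/pUC-type origin and also carries an f1 origin. Selection relies on a single Tn5 NeoR/KanR gene placed behind tandem bacterial (AmpR) and SV40 early promoters and followed by an HSV TK poly(A) signal. This gives kanamycin resistance in bacteria and could allow G418 selection in mammalian cells. Small fragments of lacZα, M13 ori, ble and bGH poly(A) appear to be backbone remnants.

The stated purpose is simply expression of the tagged deletion mutant. The associated study concerns a triplex-forming lncRNA that interacts with the HUSH complex, so a plausible use is mapping which MPP8 regions mediate that interaction, though the record does not say so.
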