Features (pLannotate 1.2.2; 15 found; start..end, strand, type, name):
      1..25      +  rep_origin     M13 ori (fragment): M13 bacteriophage origin of replication; arrow indicates direction of (+) strand synthesis
     29..183     -  CDS            lacZα (fragment): LacZα fragment of β-galactosidase; lacZ fragment
    343..722     +  enhancer       CMV enhancer: human cytomegalovirus immediate early enhancer
    724..923     +  promoter       CMV promoter: human cytomegalovirus (CMV) immediate early promoter
    952..970     +  promoter       T7 promoter: promoter for bacteriophage T7 RNA polymerase
   1028..2350    +  CDS            MPHOSPH8 (fragment): MPP8_HUMAN - Also known as MPP8. Experimental evidence at protein level: Swiss-Prot protein existence level 1. Heterochromatin component that specifically recognizes and binds methylated 'Lys-9' of histone H3 (H3K9me) and promotes recruitment of proteins that mediate epigenetic repression (PubMed:20871592, PubMed:26022416). Mediates recruitment of the HUSH complex to H3K9me3 sites: the HUSH complex is recruited to genomic loci rich in H3K9me3 and is required to maintain transcriptional silencing by promoting recruitment of SETDB1, a histone methyltransferase that mediates further deposition of
   2439..3061    +  polyA_signal   hGH poly(A) signal: human growth hormone polyadenylation signal
   3210..3798    -  rep_origin     ori: high-copy-number ColE1/pMB1/pBR322/pUC origin of replication
   4020..4036    +  polyA_signal   bGH poly(A) signal (fragment): bovine growth hormone polyadenylation signal
   4127..4174    -  polyA_signal   HSV TK poly(A) signal: herpes simplex virus thymidine kinase polyadenylation signal (Cole and Stacy, 1985)
   4233..4385    -  CDS            ble (fragment): BLE_KLEPN - Experimental evidence at protein level: Swiss-Prot protein existence level 1. Binding protein with a strong affinity to the bleomycin family of antibiotics. Binds to CL990; an antimitotic-antibiotic compound. From Klebsiella pneumoniae.
   4406..5200    -  CDS            NeoR/KanR: aminoglycoside phosphotransferase from Tn5; aph(3')-II (or nptII); confers resistance to neomycin, kanamycin, and G418 (Geneticin®)
   5235..5592    -  promoter       SV40 promoter: SV40 enhancer and early promoter
   5594..5698    -  promoter       AmpR promoter: bla
   5725..6153    +  rep_origin     f1 ori (sequence partly withheld): f1 bacteriophage origin of replication; arrow indicates direction of (+) strand synthesis
>Addgene plasmid #194182 | pCMV6-MPP8-delta442-860-10xHis | addgene full sequence | sequence record 382027 | Addgene NGS Result
AACAAAATATTAACGCTTACAATTTCCATTCGCCATTCAGGCTGCGCAACTGTTGGGAAGGGCGATCGGT
GCGGGCCTCTTCGCTATTACGCCAGCTGGCGAAAGGGGGATGTGCTGCAAGGCGATTAAGTTGGGTAACG
CCAGGGTTTTCCCAGTCACGACGTTGTAAAACGACGGCCAGTGCCAAGCTGATCTATACATTGAATCAAT
ATTGGCAATTAGCCATATTAGTCATTGGTTATATAGCATAAATCAATATTGGCTATTGGCCATTGCATAC
GTTGTATCTATATCATAATATGTACATTTATATTGGCTCATGTCCAATATGACCGCCATGTTGACATTGA
TTATTGACTAGTTATTAATAGTAATCAATTACGGGGTCATTAGTTCATAGCCCATATATGGAGTTCCGCG
TTACATAACTTACGGTAAATGGCCCGCCTGGCTGACCGCCCAACGACCCCCGCCCATTGACGTCAATAAT
GACGTATGTTCCCATAGTAACGCCAATAGGGACTTTCCATTGACGTCAATGGGTGGAGTATTTACGGTAA
ACTGCCCACTTGGCAGTACATCAAGTGTATCATATGCCAAGTCCGCCCCCTATTGACGTCAATGACGGTA
AATGGCCCGCCTGGCATTATGCCCAGTACATGACCTTACGGGACTTTCCTACTTGGCAGTACATCTACGT
ATTAGTCATCGCTATTACCATGGTGATGCGGTTTTGGCAGTACACCAATGGGCGTGGATAGCGGTTTGAC
TCACGGGGATTTCCAAGTCTCCACCCCATTGACGTCAATGGGAGTTTGTTTTGGCACCAAAATCAACGGG
ACTTTCCAAAATGTCGTAATAACCCCGCCCCGTTGACGCAAATGGGCGGTAGGCGTGTACGGTGGGAGGT
CTATATAAGCAGAGCTCGTTTAGTGAACCGTCAGAATTTTGTAATACGACTCACTATAGGGCGGCCGGGA
ATTCGTCGACTGGATCCAGTACCGAGGAGATCTGCGCCGCGATCGCCATGGAGCAGGTTGCGGAGGGAGC
AAGGGTGACCGCAGTCCCTGTGTCAGCTGCCGACAGCACTGAGGAGTTGGCCGAAGTCGAAGAAGGAGTT
GGAGTAGTGGGCGAAGATAATGACGCAGCCGCGAGAGGAGCGGAGGCCTTTGGCGACAGTGAGGAGGACG
GAGAGGATGTGTTCGAGGTGGAGAAGATCCTGGACATGAAGACCGAGGGGGGTAAAGTTCTTTACAAAGT
TCGCTGGAAAGGCTATACATCGGATGATGATACCTGGGAGCCCGAGATTCACCTGGAGGACTGTAAAGAA
GTGCTTCTTGAATTTAGGAAGAAAATTGCAGAGAACAAAGCCAAAGCAGTCAGGAAGGATATTCAGAGAC
TATCCTTAAATAACGACATATTTGAGGCGAACTCTGATAGCGATCAGCAAAGTGAGACAAAAGAAGATAC
TTCCCCAAAGAAGAAAAAGAAAAAATTGAGGCAGAGAGAAGAGAAAAGCCCAGATGATCTGAAAAAGAAA
AAAGCAAAGGCCGGGAAGCTAAAAGACAAGTCCAAACCAGACCTGGAGAGCTCCTTGGAAAGTTTAGTTT
TTGATTTAAGGACAAAGAAAAGAATTTCTGAAGCCAAAGAAGAACTAAAGGAGTCCAAAAAGCCCAAAAA
AGATGAAGTAAAAGAAACAAAAGAATTAAAGAAAGTTAAAAAGGGTGAAATAAGAGATTTAAAGACGAAA
ACAAGAGAAGATCCCAAAGAAAATAGAAAAACAAAAAAAGAAAAATTTGTCGAATCCCAGGTGGAATCTG
AATCAAGTGTACTTAATGATTCTCCCTTTCCAGAGGATGACAGTGAAGGGCTACATTCCGACAGCAGAGA
AGAGAAACAAAACACTAAAAGTGCAAGAGAGAGAGCAGGGCAGGACATGGGGCTGGAGCATGGCTTTGAG
AAGCCCCTAGACAGTGCCATGAGTGCTGAGGAGGATACCGATGTCAGAGGCAGGAGGAAAAAGAAGACCC
CGAGAAAGGCTGAGGACACTAGAGAGAACAGGAAGCTAGAGAACAAGAACGCTTTCTTAGAGAAGAAAAC
TGTGCCTAAAAAGCAGAGGAATCAAGACAGAAGCAAAAGTGCTGCAGAGTTAGAGAAGCTGATGCCTGTA
TCTGCCCAAACGCCAAAGGGCCGGAGGTTGAGCGGGGAAGAGAGAGGCCTCTGGTCCACGGACTCAGCCG
AGGAGGACAAAGAAACCAAAAGAAATGAATCCAAAGAAAAATATCAGAAAAGGCATGATTCTGACAAGGA
AGAAAAAGGCAGAAAAGAGCCAAAAGGATTAAAGACACTTGGGGGTGGAGGCTCTCACCATCACCACCAT
CATCACCACCATCACTAAACGGCCGGCCGCGGTCATAGCTGTTTCCTGAACAGATCCCGGGTGGCATCCC
TGTGACCCCTCCCCAGTGCCTCTCCTGGCCCTGGAAGTTGCCACTCCAGTGCCCACCAGCCTTGTCCTAA
TAAAATTAAGTTGCATCATTTTGTCTGACTAGGTGTCCTTCTATAATATTATGGGGTGGAGGGGGGTGGT
ATGGAGCAAGGGGCAAGTTGGGAAGACAACCTGTAGGGCCTGCGGGGTCTATTGGGAACCAAGCTGGAGT
GCAGTGGCACAATCTTGGCTCACTGCAATCTCCGCCTCCTGGGTTCAAGCGATTCTCCTGCCTCAGCCTC
CCGAGTTGTTGGGATTCCAGGCATGCATGACCAGGCTCAGCTAATTTTTGTTTTTTTGGTAGAGACGGGG
TTTCACCATATTGGCCAGGCTGGTCTCCAACTCCTAATCTCAGGTGATCTACCCACCTTGGCCTCCCAAA
TTGCTGGGATTACAGGCGTGAACCACTGCTCCCTTCCCTGTCCTTCTGATTTTAAAATAACTATACCAGC
AGGAGGACGTCCAGACACAGCATAGGCTACCTGGCCATGCCCAACCGGTGGGACATTTGAGTTGCTTGCT
TGGCACTGTCCTCTCATGCGTTGGGTCCACTCAGTAGATGCCTGTTGAATTGGGTACGCGGCCAGCGGCG
AGCGGTATCAGCTCACTCAAAGGCGGTAATACGGTTATCCACAGAATCAGGGGATAACGCAGGAAAGAAC
ATGTGAGCAAAAGGCCAGCAAAAGGCCAGGAACCGTAAAAAGGCCGCGTTGCTGGCGTTTTTCCATAGGC
TCCGCCCCCCTGACGAGCATCACAAAAATCGACGCTCAAGTCAGAGGTGGCGAAACCCGACAGGACTATA
AAGATACCAGGCGTTTCCCCCTGGAAGCTCCCTCGTGCGCTCTCCTGTTCCGACCCTGCCGCTTACCGGA
TACCTGTCCGCCTTTCTCCCTTCGGGAAGCGTGGCGCTTTCTCATAGCTCACGCTGTAGGTATCTCAGTT
CGGTGTAGGTCGTTCGCTCCAAGCTGGGCTGTGTGCACGAACCCCCCGTTCAGCCCGACCGCTGCGCCTT
ATCCGGTAACTATCGTCTTGAGTCCAACCCGGTAAGACACGACTTATCGCCACTGGCAGCAGCCACTGGT
AACAGGATTAGCAGAGCGAGGTATGTAGGCGGTGCTACAGAGTTCTTGAAGTGGTGGCCTAACTACGGCT
ACACTAGAAGAACAGTATTTGGTATCTGCGCTCTGCTGAAGCCAGTTACCTTCGGAAAAAGAGTTGGTAG
CTCTTGATCCGGCAAACAAACCACCGCTGGTAGCGGTGGTTTTTTTGTTTGCAAGCAGCAGATTACGCGC
AGAAAAAAAGGATCTCAAGAAGATCCTTTGATCTTTTCTACGGGGTCTGACGCTCAGTGGAACGAAAACT
CACGTTAAGGGATTTTGGTCATGAGATTATCAAAAAGGATCTTCACCTAGATCCTTTTAAATTAAAAATG
AAGTTTTAAATCAATCTAAAGTATATATGAGTAACCTGAGGCTATGGCAGGGCCTGCCGCCCCGACGTTG
GCTGCGAGCCCTGGGCCTTCACCCGAACTTGGGGGGTGGGGTGGGGAAAAGGAAGAAACGCGGGCGTATT
GGCCCCAATGGGGTCTCGGTGGGGTATCGACAGAGTGCCAGCCCTGGGACCGAACCCCGCGTTTATGAAC
AAACGACCCAACACCGTGCGTTTTATTCTGTCTTTTTATTGCCGTCATAGCGCGGGTTCCTTCCGGTATT
GTCTCCTTCCGTGTTTCAGTTAGCCTCCCCCTAGGGTGGGCGAAGAACTCCAGCATGAGATCCCCGCGCT
GGAGGATCATCCAGCCGGCGTCCCGGAAAACGATTCCGAAGCCCAACCTTTCATAGAAGGCGGCGGTGGA
ATCGAAATCTCGTGATGGCAGGTTGGGCGTCGCTTGGTCGGTCATTTCGAACCCCAGAGTCCCGCTCAGA
AGAACTCGTCAAGAAGGCGATAGAAGGCGATGCGCTGCGAATCGGGAGCGGCGATACCGTAAAGCACGAG
GAAGCGGTCAGCCCATTCGCCGCCAAGCTCTTCAGCAATATCACGGGTAGCCAACGCTATGTCCTGATAG
CGATCCGCCACACCCAGCCGGCCACAGTCGATGAATCCAGAAAAGCGGCCATTTTCCACCATGATATTCG
GCAAGCAGGCATCGCCATGGGTCACGACGAGATCCTCGCCGTCGGGCATGCTCGCCTTGAGCCTGGCGAA
CAGTTCGGCTGGCGCGAGCCCCTGATGCTCTTCGTCCAGATCATCCTGATCGACAAGACCGGCTTCCATC
CGAGTACGTGCTCGCTCGATGCGATGTTTCGCTTGGTGGTCGAATGGGCAGGTAGCCGGATCAAGCGTAT
GCAGCCGCCGCATTGCATCAGCCATGATGGATACTTTCTCGGCAGGAGCAAGGTGAGATGACAGGAGATC
CTGCCCCGGCACTTCGCCCAATAGCAGCCAGTCCCTTCCCGCTTCAGTGACAACGTCGAGCACAGCTGCG
CAAGGAACGCCCGTCGTGGCCAGCCACGATAGCCGCGCTGCCTCGTCTTGCAGTTCATTCAGGGCACCGG
ACAGGTCGGTCTTGACAAAAAGAACCGGGCGCCCCTGCGCTGACAGCCGGAACACGGCGGCATCAGAGCA
GCCGATTGTCTGTTGTGCCCAGTCATAGCCGAATAGCCTCTCCACCCAAGCGGCCGGAGAACCTGCGTGC
AATCCATCTTGTTCAATCATGCGAAACGATCCTCATCCTGTCTCTTGATCGATCTTTGCAAAAGCCTAGG
CCTCCAAAAAAGCCTCCTCACTACTTCTGGAATAGCTCAGAGGCCGAGGCGGCCTCGGCCTCTGCATAAA
TAAAAAAAATTAGTCAGCCATGGGGCGGAGAATGGGCGGAACTGGGCGGAGTTAGGGGCGGGATGGGCGG
AGTTAGGGGCGGGACTATGGTTGCTGACTAATTGAGATGCATGCTTTGCATACTTCTGCCTGCTGGGGAG
CCTGGGGACTTTCCACACCTGGTTGCTGACTAATTGAGATGCATGCTTTGCATACTTCTGCCTGCTGGGG
AGCCTGGGGACTTTCCACACCCTAACTGACACACATTCCACAGCTGGTTCTTTCCGCCTCAGGACTCTTC
CTTTTTCAATATTATTGAAGCATTTATCAGGGTTATTGTCTCATGAGCGGATACATATTTGAATGTATTT
AGAAAAATAAACAAATAGGGGTTCCGCGCACATTTCCCCGAAAAGTGCCACCTG
[124 nt withheld, positions 5725-5848]
C
[91 nt withheld, positions 5850-5940]
A
[49 nt withheld, positions 5942-5990]
CCTTTGACGTTGGAGTCCACGTTCTTT
[37 nt withheld, positions 6018-6054]
ACCCTATCTCGGTCTATTCTTTTGATTTATAAGGGATTTTGCCGATTTCGGCCTATTGGTTAAAAAATGA
GCTGATTTAACAAAAATTTAACGCGAATTTT
